>Addgene plasmid #164731 | LjUBQ:MtCEP7:T35s | addgene full sequence | sequence record 324493 | Addgene NGS Result
GCCTGGCACGCCGCGCCGCAGGCAAGGCAGAAGCCAGATGGTTGTTCAAGACGATCTACGAACGCAGTGG
CAGCGCCGGAGAGTTCAAGAAGTTCTGTTTCACCGTGCGCAAGCTGATCGGGTCAAATGACCTGCCGGAG
TACGATTTGAAGGAGGAGGCGGGGCAGGCTGGCCCGATCCTAGTCATGCGCTACCGCAACCTGATCGAGG
GCGAAGCATCCGCCGGTTCCTAATGTACGGAGCAGATGCTAGGGCAAATTGCCCTAGCAGGGGAAAAAGG
TCGAAAAAGCTTCTTTCCTGTGGATAGCACGTACATTGGGAACCCAAAGCCGTACATTGGGAACCGGAAC
CCGTACATTGGGAACCCAAAGCCGTACATTGGGAACCGGTCACACATGTAAGTGACTGATATAAAAGAGA
AAAAAGGCGATTTTTCCGCCTAAAACTCTTTAAAACTTATTAAAACTCTTAAAACCCGCCTGGCCTGTGC
ATAACTGTCTGGCCAGCGCACAGCCGAAGAGCTGCAAAAAGCGCCTACCCTTCGGTCGCTGCGCTCCCTA
CGCCCCGCCGCTTCGCGTCGGCCTATCGCGGCCGCTGGCCGCTCAAAAATGGCTGGCCTACGGCCAGGCA
ATCTACCAGGGCGCGGACAAGCCGCGCCGTCGCCACTCGACCGCCGGCGCCCACATCAAGGCACCGAGCT
CCCATCCCCCCAGGGGCTGCGCCCCTCGGCCGCGAACGGCCTCACCCCAAAAATGGCAGCGCTGGCCAAT
TCGTGCGCGGAACCCCTATTTGTTTATTTTTCTAAATACATTCAAATATGTATCCGCTCATGAGACAATA
ACCTTGATAAATGCTTCAATAATATTGAAAAAGGAAGAGTATGGCTAAAATGAGAATATCACCGGAATTG
AAAAAACTGATCGAAAAATACCGCTGCGCAAAAGATACGGAAGGAATGTCTCCTGCTAAGGTATATAAGC
TGGTGGGAGAAAATGAAAACCTATATTTAAAAATGACGGACAGCCGGTATAAAGGGACCACCTATGATGT
GGAACGGGAAAAGGACATGATGCTATGGCTGGAAGGAAAGCTGCCTGTTCCAAAGGTCCTGCACTTTGAA
CGGCATGATGGCTGGAGCAATCTGCTCATGAGTGAGGCCGATGGCGTCCTTTGCTCGGAAGAGTATGAAG
ATGAACAAAGCCCTGAAAAGATTATCGAGCTGTATGCGGAGTGCATCAGGCTCTTTCACTCCATCGACAT
ATCGGATTGTCCCTATACGAATAGCTTAGACAGCCGCTTAGCCGAATTGGATTACTTACTGAATAACGAT
CTGGCCGATGTGGATTGCGAAAACTGGGAAGAGGACACTCCATTTAAAGATCCGCGCGAGCTGTATGATT
TTTTAAAGACGGAAAAGCCCGAAGAGGAACTTGTCTTTTCCCACGGCGACCTGGGAGACAGCAACATCTT
TGTGAAAGATGGCAAAGTAAGTGGCTTTATTGATCTTGGGAGAAGCGGCAGGGCGGACAAGTGGTATGAC
ATTGCCTTCTGCGTCCGGTCGATCAGGGAGGATATCGGGGAAGAACAGTATGTCGAGCTATTTTTTGACT
TACTGGGGATCAAGCCTGATTGGGAGAAAATAAAATATTATATTTTACTGGATGAATTGTTTTAGCTGTC
AGACCAAGTTTACTCATATATACTTTAGATTGATTTAAAACTTCATTTTTAATTTAAAAGGATCTAGGTG
AAGATCCTTTTTGATAATCTCATGACCAAAATCCCTTAACGTGAGTTTTCGTTCCACTGAGCGTCAGACC
CCGTAGAAAAGATCAAAGGATCTTCTTGAGATCCTTTTTTTCTGCGCGTAATCTGCTGCTTGCAAACAAA
AAAACCACCGCTACCAGCGGTGGTTTGTTTGCCGGATCAAGAGCTACCAACTCTTTTTCCGAAGGTAACT
GGCTTCAGCAGAGCGCAGATACCAAATACTGTCCTTCTAGTGTAGCCGTAGTTAGGCCACCACTTCAAGA
ACTCTGTAGCACCGCCTACATACCTCGCTCTGCTAATCCTGTTACCAGTGGCTGCTGCCAGTGGCGATAA
GTCGTGTCTTACCGGGTTGGACTCAAGACGATAGTTACCGGATAAGGCGCAGCGGTCGGGCTGAACGGGG
GGTTCGTGCACACAGCCCAGCTTGGAGCGAACGACCTACACCGAACTGAGATACCTACAGCGTGAGCTAT
GAGAAAGCGCCACGCTTCCCGAAGGGAGAAAGGCGGACAGGTATCCGGTAAGCGGCAGGGTCGGAACAGG
AGAGCGCACGAGGGAGCTTCCAGGGGGAAACGCCTGGTATCTTTATAGTCCTGTCGGGTTTCGCCACCTC
TGACTTGAGCGTCGATTTTTGTGATGCTCGTCAGGGGGGCGGAGCCTATGGAAAAACGCCAGCAACGCGG
CCTTTTTACGGTTCCTGTGGTTGGCACATACAAATGGACGAACGGATAAACCTTTTCACGCCCTTTTAAA
TATCCGATTATTCTAATAAACGCTCTTTTCTCTTAGGTTTACCCGCCAATATATCCTGTCAAACACTGAT
AGTTTAAACTCCCTCGGTCACATGTGCATCCTCTAGTGGAGGGAGAGAGGATTTTGAGGAAATAATTAAT
TGAATTACTTGTATTATTGATAAAGTAATTTAGATAAGTTGTTAGTACAACTTATTGCAACTATGGATAG
ACAAAAATCACTTATTTTAAGGGGAGAAGTATATAACAACTTATTATAAAATTTCTGAGCAGCCGGCCTC
CTCCAATCAATCATAGAGAGTGGAGCCCATTCTGGAAAACCAAGGAACCCCCAACTTGCACTGGTGCGGT
GGCCCAATTCAAAAAAAACGGGGCCCAGCAAAGTAACGCCGTTGTAACGATTTATCAATCCAAACTCAAA
AGGCGGCGAGATGCGTTTAACTCCGTGAAATTAACAAACCGCCAACAACTTGCAATTTGCAACTACCGTT
TCCAAGAAGAACTCAACCACACAACGTATCCTATCCCAAACCACACGCAACTAGTGACGCGTCATAAGGA
CACGTGTCACAATTTGACTGGTTAATAATTTCACCGCTTTTGCTATAAATTACCTCCAATCCCCTTAGCT
TCTTCACAATTCAGTTCCCAACCCTAACAATTCTTGTTCATATCGCTTCTCTCTACTTTCAAGGTATGAT
CCAATTTCTCTCTTCTTTCTCTGTAATCCTTTCGTTGAGTTTTGTTTCCGATCAATCATAGGTAGTTTTC
TTGTTTCGAAGCATGAGATCTAGGAATTTTTTGTGATTTTCCAAAATTGAGATCGGTTTGAAATTGAATT
TTACAGCTTGAATCTCAGATCTTGTTTTATCAATGTTTTCGATGGCTTGCGATGTAGATCTATGATAATT
GTGGTTCAGTTTTGTTAGGAATCGATTTCGGTTTAGCAATTGCAGATTAATTAGGGTTTCCAATTGAATT
CTTCAGATCCGTTATGGAATTATGTCAAATAATTTATTCAAATTGGAAATTATTGTTAGATCCACTCTTA
ATCTGTTTGATCCAAGCTTCAATTAGGGTTTTCACTTGTTTCAATTTCTTGTTATGGATTCTGATTTATC
TGTTGATGTTAGATCCACTCTTAATCTGTTTGATCCAAGCGTTAATTAGGGTTTTCACTTGTTTCAATTT
CGTGTGTTGGATTCTGATTTATCTGTTGTTGATGTGATTACAGAATGGGTTTGTTTCAAGTCACAACAAA
ATATTTGATCGTTATTCTAGCACTAAGTATTGTATACAATTCCTTTCAAATAACTCAAGCCAGGCCAATT
AAACCATTGAATCAACAATCTTCATTAAACACACAAGACTCGGGTGCAATCCACACTAACTCTTTTCGGC
CGACAACACCAGGAAGTAGTCCTGGTGTTGGCCACCGAAATTTTGTTGTAGGAGATAAGAACACGAGAAC
AATGGTGGTTGTTCAGAGCCCGGATGTTGAGGTTTTTGTGACGAATAAGAGATCCGATGATGGTTTCAAA
CCTACAAATCCTAGTCATAGTCCTGGAGTTGGCCATGGTTACCATACCAAAATTAGACATTTAAATTAGG
CTTCTCTAGCTAGAGTCGATCGACAAGCTCGAGTTTCTCCATAATAATGTGTGAGTAGTTCCCAGATAAG
GGAATTAGGGTTCCTATAGGGTTTCGCTCATGTGTTGAGCATATAAGAAACCCTTAGTATGTATTTGTAT
TTGTAAAATACTTCTATCAATAAAATTTCTAATTCCTAAAACCAAAATCCAGTACTAAAATCCAGATCGC
TAAGCTTGAATTCTTGCGGAGAGCGGAGAATTAAGGGAGTCACGTTATGACCCCCGCCGATGACGCGGGA
CAAGCCGTTTTACGTTTGGAACTGACAGAACCGCAACGTTGAAGGAGCCACTCAGCCGCGGGTTTCTGGA
GTTTAATGAGCTAAGCACATACGTCAGAAACCATTATTGCGCGTTCAAAAGTCGCCTAAGGTCACTATCA
GCTAGCAAATATTTCTTGTCAAAAATGCTCCACTGACGTTCCATAAATTCCCCTCGGTATCCAATTAGAG
TCTCATATTCACTCTCAAATGATTGAACAAGATGGATTGCACGCAGGTTCTCCGGCCGCTTGGGTGGAGA
GGCTATTCGGCTATGACTGGGCACAACAGACAATCGGCTGCTCTGATGCCGCCGTGTTCCGGCTGTCAGC
GCAGGGGCGCCCGGTTCTTTTTGTCAAGACCGACCTGTCCGGTGCCCTGAATGAACTCCAAGACGAGGCA
GCGCGGCTATCGTGGCTGGCCACGACGGGCGTTCCTTGCGCAGCTGTGCTCGACGTTGTCACTGAAGCGG
GAAGGGACTGGCTGCTATTGGGCGAAGTGCCGGGGCAGGATCTCCTGTCATCTCACCTTGCTCCTGCCGA
GAAAGTATCCATCATGGCTGATGCAATGCGGCGGCTGCATACGCTTGATCCGGCTACCTGCCCATTCGAC
CACCAAGCGAAACATCGCATCGAGCGAGGACGTACTCGGATGGAAGCCGGTCTTGTCGATCAGGATGATC
TGGACGAAGAGCATCAGGGGCTCGCGCCAGCCGAACTGTTCGCCAGGCTCAAGGCGCGGATGCCCGACGG
CGAGGATCTCGTCGTGACCCAGGGCGATGCCTGCTTGCCGAATATCATGGTGGAAAATGGCCGCTTTTCT
GGATTCATCGACTGTGGCCGGCTGGGTGTGGCGGACCGCTATCAGGACATAGCGTTGGCTACCCGTGATA
TTGCTGAAGAGCTTGGCGGCGAATGGGCTGACCGCTTCCTCGTGCTTTACGGTATCGCCGCTCCCGATTC
GCAGCGCATCGCCTTCTATCGCCTTCTTGACGAGTTCTTCTGAGCTTGTCAAGCAGATCGTTCAAACATT
TGGCAATAAAGTTTCTTAAGATTGAATCCTGTTGCCGGTCTTGCGATGATTATCATATAATTTCTGTTGA
ATTACGTTAAGCATGTAATAATTAACATGTAATGCATGACGTTATTTATGAGATGGGTTTTTATGATTAG
AGTCCCGCAATTATACATTTAATACGCGATAGAAAACAAAATATAGCGCGCAAACTAGGATAAATTATCG
CGCGCGGTGTCATCTATGTTACTAGATCGACGCTGGATCCGAATTCGGCAGGGCCCACTGCATCCACCCC
AGTACATTAAAAACGTCCGCAATGTGTTATTAAGTTGTCTAAGCGTCAATTTGTTTACACCACAATATAT
CCTGCCACCAGCCAGCCAACAGCTCCCCGACCGGCAGCTCGGCACAAAATCACCACTCGATACAGGCAGC
CCATCAGCCGTGCGGCTGCATGAAATCCTGGCCGGTTTGTCTGATGCCAAGCTGGCGGCCTGGCCGGCCA
GCTTGGCCGCTGAAGAAACCGAGCGCCGCCGTCTAAAAAGGTGATGTGTATTTGAGTAAAACAGCTTGCG
TCATGCGGTCGCTGCGTATATGATGCGATGAGTAAATAAACAAATACGCAAGGGGAACGCATGAAGGTTA
TCGCTGTACTTAACCAGAAAGGCGGGTCAGGCAAGACGACCATCGCAACCCATCTAGCCCGCGCCCTGCA
ACTCGCCGGGGCCGATGTTCTGTTAGTCGATTCCGATCCCCAGGGCAGTGCCCGCGATTGGGCGGCCGTG
CGGGAAGATCAACCGCTAACCGTTGTCGGCATCGACCGCCCGACGATTGACCGCGACGTGAAGGCCATCG
GCCGGCGCGACTTCGTAGTGATCGACGGAGCGCCCCAGGCGGCGGACTTGGCTGTGTCCGCGATCAAGGC
AGCCGACTTCGTGCTGATTCCGGTGCAGCCAAGCCCTTACGACATATGGGCCACCGCCGACCTGGTGGAG
CTGGTTAAGCAGCGCATTGAGGTCACGGATGGAAGGCTACAAGCGGCCTTTGTCGTGTCGCGGGCGATCA
AAGGCACGCGCATCGGCGGTGAGGTTGCCGAGGCGCTGGCCGGGTACGAGCTGCCCATTCTTGAGTCCCG
TATCACGCAGCGCGTGAGCTACCCAGGCACTGCCGCCGCCGGCACAACCGTTCTTGAATCAGAACCCGAG
GGCGACGCTGCCCGCGAGGTCCAGGCGCTGGCCGCTGAAATTAAATCAAAACTCATTTGAGTTAATGAGG
TAAAGAGAAAATGAGCAAAAGCACAAACACGCTAAGTGCCGGCCGTCCGAGCGCACGCAGCAGCAAGGCT
GCAACGTTGGCCAGCCTGGCAGACACGCCAGCCATGAAGCGGGTCAACTTTCAGTTGCCGGCGGAGGATC
ACACCAAGCTGAAGATGTACGCGGTACGCCAAGGCAAGACCATTACCGAGCTGCTATCTGAATACATCGC
GCAGCTACCAGAGTAAATGAGCAAATGAATAAATGAGTAGATGAATTTTAGCGGCTAAAGGAGGCGGCAT
GGAAAATCAAGAACAACCAGGCACCGACGCCGTGGAATGCCCCATGTGTGGAGGAACGGGCGGTTGGCCA
GGCGTAAGCGGCTGGGTTGTCTGCCGGCCCTGCAATGGCACTGGAACCCCCAAGCCCGAGGAATCGGCGT
GAGCGGTCGCAAACCATCCGGCCCGGTACAAATCGGCGCGGCGCTGGGTGATGACCTGGTGGAGAAGTTG
AAGGCCGCGCAGGCCGCCCAGCGGCAACGCATCGAGGCAGAAGCACGCCCCGGTGAATCGTGGCAAGCGG
CCGCTGATCGAATCCGCAAAGAATCCCGGCAACCGCCGGCAGCCGGTGCGTCGTCGATTAGGAAGCCGCC
CAAGGGCGACGAGCAACCAGATTTTTTCGTTCCGATGCTCTATGACGTGGGCACCCGCGATAGTCGCAGC
ATCATGGACGTGGCCGTTTTCCGTCTGTCGAAGCGTGACCGACGAGCTGGCGAGGTGATCCGCTACGAGC
TTCCAGACGGGCACGTAGAGGTTTCCGCAGGGCCGGCCGGCATGGCCAGTGTGTGGGATTACGACCTGGT
ACTGATGGCGGTTTCCCATCTAACCGAATCCATGAACCGATACCGGGAAGGGAAGGGAGACAAGCCCGGC
CGCGTGTTCCGTCCACACGTTGCGGACGTACTCAAGTTCTGCCGGCGAGCCGATGGCGGAAAGCAGAAAG
ACGACCTGGTAGAAACCTGCATTCGGTTAAACACCACGCACGTTGCCATGCAGCGTACGAAGAAGGCCAA
GAACGGCCGCCTGGTGACGGTATCCGAGGGTGAAGCCTTGATTAGCCGCTACAAGATCGTAAAGAGCGAA
ACCGGGCGGCCGGAGTACATCGAGATCGAGCTAGCTGATTGGATGTACCGCGAGATCACAGAAGGCAAGA
ACCCGGACGTGCTGACGGTTCACCCCGATTACTTTTTGATCGATCCCGGCATCGGCCGTTTTCTCTACC
Features (pLannotate 1.2.2; 13 found; start..end, strand, type, name):
    299..493     +  rep_origin     pVS1 oriV: origin of replication for the Pseudomonas plasmid pVS1 (Heeb et al., 2000)
    699..759     +  rep_origin     oriV (fragment): incP origin of replication
    776..880     +  promoter       AmpR promoter: bla
    881..1675    +  CDS            KanR: aminoglycoside phosphotransferase; aphA-3; confers resistance to kanamycin
   1846..2434    +  rep_origin     ori: high-copy-number ColE1/pMB1/pBR322/pUC origin of replication
   2557..2581    -  misc_feature   RB T-DNA repeat: right border repeat from nopaline C58 T-DNA
   4164..4338    +  polyA_signal   CaMV poly(A) signal: cauliflower mosaic virus polyadenylation signal
   4438..4617    +  promoter       NOS promoter: nopaline synthase promoter
   4639..5433    +  CDS            NeoR/KanR: aminoglycoside phosphotransferase from Tn5; aph(3')-II (or nptII); confers resistance to neomycin, kanamycin, and G418 (Geneticin®)
   5446..5698    +  terminator     NOS terminator: nopaline synthase terminator and poly(A) signal
   5793..5817    -  misc_feature   LB T-DNA repeat: left border repeat from nopaline C58 T-DNA
   6081..6710    +  CDS            pVS1 StaA: stability protein from the Pseudomonas plasmid pVS1 (Heeb et al., 2000)
   7139..233     +  CDS            pVS1 RepA (across the origin): replication protein from the Pseudomonas plasmid pVS1 (Heeb et al., 2000)
