[The description below was written by a language model from this plasmid's Addgene catalogue record and pLannotate feature annotations shown in this document.]
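Description:
LjUBQ:MtCEP7:T35s is a plant-expression binary vector built on the EC50505 backbone for overexpressing a small peptide-coding gene from Medicago truncatula, CEP7 (gene model MT35v5_AC233112_1013.1; insert listed as 375 bp). According to the catalogue fields, the coding sequence is driven by a Lotus japonicus ubiquitin promoter and terminated by the 35S terminator. That terminator is entered in the tag field but is a regulatory element rather than a protein fusion. The feature table does not annotate the promoter or the CEP7 coding sequence. However, an unannotated stretch between the right border repeat and a CaMV poly(A) signal is where this expression unit would be expected to lie.

Downstream of that cassette, still within the T-DNA, a NOS promoter drives NeoR/KanR (nptII) followed by a NOS terminator, giving kanamycin/G418 selection of transformed plant tissue. The nopaline-type right and left border repeats delimit the segment transferred to the plant genome by Agrobacterium. Outside the borders, the backbone carries the pVS1 origin with its RepA replication and StaA stability proteins, which support maintenance in Agrobacterium. A high-copy ColE1/pUC-type origin allows propagation in E. coli, and an aphA-3 kanamycin resistance gene under the bla promoter provides bacterial selection. A short incP oriV fragment is also detected.

The sequenced record is 7,979 nt, noticeably shorter than the 10,475 bp stated for the backbone alone, and the record offers no explanation for this difference. The stated purpose is overexpression of the CEP7 peptide gene in plants. The record gives no further experimental detail.
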