Addgene plasmid #164731: LjUBQ:MtCEP7:T35s
Purpose: Overexpression of Peptide coding gene (Binary vector)
Depositing lab: Wolf Scheible. Depositing organization: Noble Research Institute, LLC.
Backbone
  Vector backbone: EC50505
  Backbone size w/o insert (bp): 10475
  Vector type: Plant Expression
  Selectable markers: Neomycin (select with G418) ; N/A
Growth in bacteria
  Bacterial resistance: Kanamycin, 50 μg/mL
  Growth temperature: 37°C
  Growth strain: DH5alpha
  Copy number: High Copy
Gene/Insert
  Gene/Insert name: MT35v5_AC233112_1013.1 (alt name: CEP7)
  Species: Medicago truncatula
  Insert size (bp): 375
  Promoter: Lotus japonicus Ubiquitin
  Tag / fusion protein: Terminator 35S (C terminal on insert)
  Cloning method: Unknown
Terms and licenses: Academic/Nonprofit Terms; Industry Terms: Not Available to Industry
Depositor comments: Cloned by Sonali/Shulan
How to cite: LjUBQ:MtCEP7:T35s was a gift from Wolf Scheible (Addgene plasmid # 164731 ; http://n2t.net/addgene:164731 ; RRID:Addgene_164731)
