>Addgene plasmid #164731 | LjUBQ:MtCEP7:T35s | depositor partial sequence | sequence record 319956 | partial
ATGGGTTTGTTTCAAGTCACAACAAAATATTTGATCGTTATTCTAGCACTAAGTATTGTATACAATTCCT
TTCAAATAACTCAAGCCAGGCCAATTAAACCATTGAATCAACAATCTTCATTAAACACACAAGACTCGGG
TGCAATCCACACTAACTCTTTTCGGCCGACAACACCAGGAAGTAGTCCTGGTGTTGGCCACCGAAATTTT
GTTGTAGGAGATAAGAACACGAGAACAATGGTGGTTGTTCAGAGCCCGGATGTTGAGGTTTTTGTGACGA
ATAAGAGATCCGATGATGGTTTCAAACCTACAAATCCTAGTCATAGTCCTGGAGTTGGCCATGGTTACCA
TACCAAAATTAGACATTTAAATTAG
